Addgene plasmid #79166: pETDuet-T7-Ct-WspR
Purpose: Dual expression of Ct biosensor and WspR WT under individual T7 promoters
Depositing lab: Ming Hammond. Depositing organization: University of California, Berkeley. Publication: Next-generation RNA-based fluorescent biosensors enable anaerobic detection of cyclic di-GMP. Wang XC, Wilson SC, Hammond MC. Nucleic Acids Res. 2016 Jul 5. pii: gkw580. 10.1093/nar/gkw580 PubMed 27382070.
Backbone
  Vector backbone: pETDuet
  Backbone manufacturer: Novagen
  Backbone size w/o insert (bp): 5420
  Total vector size (bp): 6554
  Vector type: Bacterial Expression
Growth in bacteria
  Bacterial resistance: Ampicillin, 100 μg/mL
  Growth temperature: 37°C
  Growth strain: DH5alpha
  Copy number: Low Copy
Gene/Insert 1
  Gene/Insert name: WspR
  Species: P. areuginosa
  Insert size (bp): 1041
  GenBank ID: NC_002516.2
  Entrez Gene: wspR (a.k.a. PA3702)
  Promoter: T7
  Cloning method: Gibson Cloning
  Sequencing primers: 5′ gatcgagatcgatctcgatccc; 3′ ttgtacacggccgcataatc
Gene/Insert 2
  Gene/Insert name: T7-Spinach2-Ct
  Insert size (bp): 236
  Promoter: T7
  Cloning method: Gibson Cloning
  Sequencing primers: 5′ TTGTACACGGCCGCATAATC; 3′ CGCTTAATGCGCCGCTACAG
Terms and licenses: Academic/Nonprofit Terms; Industry Terms: Not Available to Industry
How to cite: pETDuet-T7-Ct-WspR was a gift from Ming Hammond (Addgene plasmid # 79166 ; http://n2t.net/addgene:79166 ; RRID:Addgene_79166)
