[The description below was written by a language model from this plasmid's Addgene catalogue record and pLannotate feature annotations shown in this document.]
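Description:
pETDuet-T7-Ct-WspR is a 6,554 bp bacterial co-expression plasmid built on the Novagen pETDuet backbone, which is designed to carry two cassettes, each driven by its own bacteriophage T7 promoter. It is maintained in E. coli through a ColE1/pBR322-type origin accompanied by the rop gene and the bom region. This is consistent with its catalogue listing as low copy, and selection is by ampicillin through the β-lactamase gene. An f1 origin is also present. The backbone carries lacI with its own promoter, supplying the lac repressor. Expression requires a host that provides T7 RNA polymerase.

The first cassette has a T7 promoter followed by a lac operator and the T7 gene 10 ribosome binding site. It drives wild-type WspR (PA3702) from Pseudomonas aeruginosa, a 1,041 bp insert. The feature table does not annotate this coding region, but the gap between the RBS and the second promoter matches its size. WspR is known as a diguanylate cyclase that synthesises cyclic di-GMP. The second cassette is a 236 bp T7-Spinach2-Ct unit, in which a second T7 promoter, with no lac operator annotated next to it, transcribes an RNA containing a c-di-GMP-I riboswitch domain and ends at a T7 terminator. Residual S-tag sequence and a second T7 terminator from the vector lie downstream.

In this type of sensor, ligand binding by the riboswitch aptamer is coupled to folding of the Spinach2 dye-binding aptamer, so fluorescence reports cyclic di-GMP. Co-expressing the Ct biosensor with an active cyclase lets enzyme-produced cyclic di-GMP be detected in the same living cell. The associated work developed RNA-based fluorescent biosensors able to detect cyclic di-GMP under anaerobic conditions.
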