Features (pLannotate 1.2.2; 21 found; start..end, strand, type, name):
    728..805     -  promoter       lacI promoter: lacI
    813..1092    -  CDS            TcR (fragment): tetracycline efflux protein; tet; confers resistance to tetracycline
   1118..1136    +  promoter       T7 promoter: promoter for bacteriophage T7 RNA polymerase
   1137..1161    +  protein_bind   lac operator: The lac repressor binds to the lac operator to inhibit transcription in E. coli. This inhibition can be relieved by adding lactose or isopropyl-β-D-thiogalactopyranoside (IPTG). lac repressor encoded by lacI
   1176..1198    +  RBS            RBS: efficient ribosome binding site from bacteriophage T7 gene 10 (Olins and Rangwala, 1989)
   2314..2332    +  promoter       T7 promoter: promoter for bacteriophage T7 RNA polymerase
   2400..2497    +  ncRNA          c-di-GMP-I: Accession: RF01051 - Cyclic di-GMP-I riboswitch
   2576..2622    +  terminator     T7 terminator: transcription terminator for bacteriophage T7 RNA polymerase
   2634..2675    +  CDS            S-Tag (fragment): affinity and epitope tag derived from pancreatic ribonuclease A
   2705..2722    +  CDS            SET1 (fragment): solubility-enhancement tag derived from T7 phage gene 10B
   2730..2777    +  terminator     T7 terminator: transcription terminator for bacteriophage T7 RNA polymerase
   2814..3269    +  rep_origin     f1 ori (sequence partly withheld): f1 bacteriophage origin of replication; arrow indicates direction of (+) strand synthesis
   3384..4244    -  CDS            AmpR: β-lactamase; bla; confers resistance to ampicillin, carbenicillin, and related antibiotics
   4245..4337    -  promoter       AmpR promoter: bla
   4418..5006    +  rep_origin     ori: high-copy-number ColE1/pMB1/pBR322/pUC origin of replication
   5192..5334    -  misc_feature   bom: basis of mobility region from pBR322
   5436..5627    -  CDS            rop: Rop protein, which maintains plasmids at low copy number; rop
   5644..6024    +  CDS            YPB1_ECOLX: Protein predicted: Swiss-Prot protein existence level 4. From Escherichia coli.
   6086..6150    -  CDS            TcR (fragment): tetracycline efflux protein; tet; confers resistance to tetracycline
   6165..6186    -  protein_bind   CAP binding site: CAP binding activates transcription in the presence of cAMP. E. coli catabolite activator protein
   6199..727     -  CDS            lacI (across the origin): lac repressor; lacI; The lac repressor binds to the lac operator to inhibit transcription in E. coli. This inhibition can be relieved by adding lactose or isopropyl-β-D-thiogalactopyranoside (IPTG).
>Addgene plasmid #79166 | pETDuet-T7-Ct-WspR | depositor full sequence | sequence record 149376 | pETDuet-T7-Ct-WspR sequence 6554 bps
GCATCGCAGTGGGAACGATGCCCTCATTCAGCATTTGCATGGTTTGTTGAAAACCGGACATGGCACTCCA
GTCGCCTTCCCGTTCCGCTATCGGCTGAATTTGATTGCGAGTGAGATATTTATGCCAGCCAGCCAGACGC
AGACGCGCCGAGACAGAACTTAATGGGCCCGCTAACAGCGCGATTTGCTGGTGACCCAATGCGACCAGAT
GCTCCACGCCCAGTCGCGTACCGTCTTCATGGGAGAAAATAATACTGTTGATGGGTGTCTGGTCAGAGAC
ATCAAGAAATAACGCCGGAACATTAGTGCAGGCAGCTTCCACAGCAATGGCATCCTGGTCATCCAGCGGA
TAGTTAATGATCAGCCCACTGACGCGTTGCGCGAGAAGATTGTGCACCGCCGCTTTACAGGCTTCGACGC
CGCTTCGTTCTACCATCGACACCACCACGCTGGCACCCAGTTGATCGGCGCGAGATTTAATCGCCGCGAC
AATTTGCGACGGCGCGTGCAGGGCCAGACTGGAGGTGGCAACGCCAATCAGCAACGACTGTTTGCCCGCC
AGTTGTTGTGCCACGCGGTTGGGAATGTAATTCAGCTCCGCCATCGCCGCTTCCACTTTTTCCCGCGTTT
TCGCAGAAACGTGGCTGGCCTGGTTCACCACGCGGGAAACGGTCTGATAAGAGACACCGGCATACTCTGC
GACATCGTATAACGTTACTGGTTTCACATTCACCACCCTGAATTGACTCTCTTCCGGGCGCTATCATGCC
ATACCGCGAAAGGTTTTGCGCCATTCGATGGTGTCCGGGATCTCGACGCTCTCCCTTATGCGACTCCTGC
ATTAGGAAGCAGCCCAGTAGTAGGTTGAGGCCGTTGAGCACCGCCGCCGCAAGGAATGGTGCATGCAAGG
AGATGGCGCCCAACAGTCCCCCGGCCACGGGGCCTGCCACCATACCCACGCCGAAACAAGCGCTCATGAG
CCCGAAGTGGCGAGCCCGATCTTCCCCATCGGTGATGTCGGCGATATAGGCGCCAGCAACCGCACCTGTG
GCGCCGGTGATGCCGGCCACGATGCGTCCGGCGTAGAGGATCGAGATCGATCTCGATCCCGCGAAATTAA
TACGACTCACTATAGGGGAATTGTGAGCGGATAACAATTCCCCTCTAGAAATAATTTTGTTTAACTTTAA
GAAGGAGATATACCTATGCACAACCCTCATGAGAGCAAGACCGACCTGGGCGCCCCTCTGGACGGCGCGG
TCATGGTACTGCTTGTCGATGATCAGGCCATGATCGGAGAGGCTGTGCGTCGCTCACTGGCGAGCGAGGC
GGGCATCGACTTCCATTTCTGTTCCGATCCGCAGCAGGCGGTGGCGGTGGCCAACCAGATCAAGCCGACG
GTGATCCTCCAGGACCTGGTGATGCCCGGCGTCGACGGCCTCACGCTGCTCGCTGCCTACCGCGGCAACC
CGGCGACCCGCGACATCCCGATCATCGTCCTGTCGACCAAGGAAGAGCCGACGGTGAAGAGCGCGGCGTT
CGCCGCCGGCGCCAACGACTACCTGGTCAAGCTGCCGGACGCCATCGAGCTGGTGGCGCGGATCCGCTAC
CACTCGCGTTCGTACATCGCCCTGCAGCAACGCGACGAGGCCTATCGGGCGCTGCGCGAGAGCCAGCAGC
AGTTGCTGGAGACCAACCTGGTGCTGCAGCGGCTGATGAACTCCGACGGCCTGACCGGGCTCTCCAACCG
TCGTCACTTCGACGAATACCTGGAGATGGAGTGGCGCCGCTCGCTGCGCGAGCAGTCGCAACTGTCGCTG
CTGATGATCGACGTGGACTATTTCAAGAGCTACAACGACACCTTCGGCCACGTCGCCGGCGACGAGGCCC
TGCGCCAGGTCGCCGGGGCCATCCGCGAGGGCTGCAGTCGCTCCTCGGACCTGGCGGCTCGGTACGGCGG
CGAGGAGTTCGCCATGGTCCTCCCGGGCACCTCGCCGGGCGGCGCACGGTTGCTGGCGGAGAAGGTCCGG
CGCACGGTGGAGAGCCTGCAGATCAGCCACGACCAGCCACGCCCGGGCTCGCACCTGACCGTCAGCATCG
GCGTCAGCACCCTGGTGCCGGGCGGCGGCGGGCAAACCTTCCGGGTTCTCATCGAGATGGCCGACCAGGC
GCTCTACCAGGCCAAGAACAATGGCCGCAACCAGGTGGGCCTGATGGAACAGCCGGTGCCGCCGGCCCCG
GCGGGCTGATGCTTAAGTCGAACAGAAAGTCGTATTGTACACGGCCGCATAATCGAAATCGATCCCGCGA
AATTAATACGACTCACTATAGGGGCCCGGATAGCTCAGTCGGTAGAGCAGCGGCCGGATGTAACTGAATG
AAATGGTGAAGGACGGGTCCAATGAAACAGGGCAAAATCACCGAAAGGTGATGACGCAAAGCCATGGGTC
TACTGTTTTAAAACAATGTTTTAAAGCTATGATCGCCAGGCTGCCATTTGTTGAGTAGAGTGTGAGCTCC
GTAACTAGTTACATCCGGCCGCGGGTCCAGGGTTCAAGTCCCTGTTCGGGCGCCATAGCATAACCCCTTG
GGGCCTCTAAACGGGTCTTGAGGGGTTTTTTGTCGAGTCTGGTAAAGAAACCGCTGCTGCGAAATTTGAA
CGCCAGCACATGGACTCGTCTACTAGCGCAGCTTAATTAACCTAGGCTGCTGCCACCGCTGAGCAATAAC
TAGCATAACCCCTTGGGGCCTCTAAACGGGTCTTGAGGGGTTTTTTGCTGAAAGGAGGAACTATATCCGG
ATTGGCGAATGGG
[124 nt withheld, positions 2814-2937]
C
[91 nt withheld, positions 2939-3029]
A
[49 nt withheld, positions 3031-3079]
CCTTTGACGTTGGAGTCCACGTTCTTT
[37 nt withheld, positions 3107-3143]
ACCCTATCTCGGTCTATTCTTTTGATTTATAAGGGATTTTGCCGATTTCGGCCTATTGGTTAAAAAATGA
GCTGATTTAACAAAAATTTAACGCGAATTTTAACAAAATATTAACGTTTACAATTTCTGGCGGCACGATG
GCATGAGATTATCAAAAAGGATCTTCACCTAGATCCTTTTAAATTAAAAATGAAGTTTTAAATCAATCTA
AAGTATATATGAGTAAACTTGGTCTGACAGTTACCAATGCTTAATCAGTGAGGCACCTATCTCAGCGATC
TGTCTATTTCGTTCATCCATAGTTGCCTGACTCCCCGTCGTGTAGATAACTACGATACGGGAGGGCTTAC
CATCTGGCCCCAGTGCTGCAATGATACCGCGAGACCCACGCTCACCGGCTCCAGATTTATCAGCAATAAA
CCAGCCAGCCGGAAGGGCCGAGCGCAGAAGTGGTCCTGCAACTTTATCCGCCTCCATCCAGTCTATTAAT
TGTTGCCGGGAAGCTAGAGTAAGTAGTTCGCCAGTTAATAGTTTGCGCAACGTTGTTGCCATTGCTACAG
GCATCGTGGTGTCACGCTCGTCGTTTGGTATGGCTTCATTCAGCTCCGGTTCCCAACGATCAAGGCGAGT
TACATGATCCCCCATGTTGTGCAAAAAAGCGGTTAGCTCCTTCGGTCCTCCGATCGTTGTCAGAAGTAAG
TTGGCCGCAGTGTTATCACTCATGGTTATGGCAGCACTGCATAATTCTCTTACTGTCATGCCATCCGTAA
GATGCTTTTCTGTGACTGGTGAGTACTCAACCAAGTCATTCTGAGAATAGTGTATGCGGCGACCGAGTTG
CTCTTGCCCGGCGTCAATACGGGATAATACCGCGCCACATAGCAGAACTTTAAAAGTGCTCATCATTGGA
AAACGTTCTTCGGGGCGAAAACTCTCAAGGATCTTACCGCTGTTGAGATCCAGTTCGATGTAACCCACTC
GTGCACCCAACTGATCTTCAGCATCTTTTACTTTCACCAGCGTTTCTGGGTGAGCAAAAACAGGAAGGCA
AAATGCCGCAAAAAAGGGAATAAGGGCGACACGGAAATGTTGAATACTCATACTCTTCCTTTTTCAATCA
TGATTGAAGCATTTATCAGGGTTATTGTCTCATGAGCGGATACATATTTGAATGTATTTAGAAAAATAAA
CAAATAGGTCATGACCAAAATCCCTTAACGTGAGTTTTCGTTCCACTGAGCGTCAGACCCCGTAGAAAAG
ATCAAAGGATCTTCTTGAGATCCTTTTTTTCTGCGCGTAATCTGCTGCTTGCAAACAAAAAAACCACCGC
TACCAGCGGTGGTTTGTTTGCCGGATCAAGAGCTACCAACTCTTTTTCCGAAGGTAACTGGCTTCAGCAG
AGCGCAGATACCAAATACTGTCCTTCTAGTGTAGCCGTAGTTAGGCCACCACTTCAAGAACTCTGTAGCA
CCGCCTACATACCTCGCTCTGCTAATCCTGTTACCAGTGGCTGCTGCCAGTGGCGATAAGTCGTGTCTTA
CCGGGTTGGACTCAAGACGATAGTTACCGGATAAGGCGCAGCGGTCGGGCTGAACGGGGGGTTCGTGCAC
ACAGCCCAGCTTGGAGCGAACGACCTACACCGAACTGAGATACCTACAGCGTGAGCTATGAGAAAGCGCC
ACGCTTCCCGAAGGGAGAAAGGCGGACAGGTATCCGGTAAGCGGCAGGGTCGGAACAGGAGAGCGCACGA
GGGAGCTTCCAGGGGGAAACGCCTGGTATCTTTATAGTCCTGTCGGGTTTCGCCACCTCTGACTTGAGCG
TCGATTTTTGTGATGCTCGTCAGGGGGGCGGAGCCTATGGAAAAACGCCAGCAACGCGGCCTTTTTACGG
TTCCTGGCCTTTTGCTGGCCTTTTGCTCACATGTTCTTTCCTGCGTTATCCCCTGATTCTGTGGATAACC
GTATTACCGCCTTTGAGTGAGCTGATACCGCTCGCCGCAGCCGAACGACCGAGCGCAGCGAGTCAGTGAG
CGAGGAAGCGGAAGAGCGCCTGATGCGGTATTTTCTCCTTACGCATCTGTGCGGTATTTCACACCGCATA
TATGGTGCACTCTCAGTACAATCTGCTCTGATGCCGCATAGTTAAGCCAGTATACACTCCGCTATCGCTA
CGTGACTGGGTCATGGCTGCGCCCCGACACCCGCCAACACCCGCTGACGCGCCCTGACGGGCTTGTCTGC
TCCCGGCATCCGCTTACAGACAAGCTGTGACCGTCTCCGGGAGCTGCATGTGTCAGAGGTTTTCACCGTC
ATCACCGAAACGCGCGAGGCAGCTGCGGTAAAGCTCATCAGCGTGGTCGTGAAGCGATTCACAGATGTCT
GCCTGTTCATCCGCGTCCAGCTCGTTGAGTTTCTCCAGAAGCGTTAATGTCTGGCTTCTGATAAAGCGGG
CCATGTTAAGGGCGGTTTTTTCCTGTTTGGTCACTGATGCCTCCGTGTAAGGGGGATTTCTGTTCATGGG
GGTAATGATACCGATGAAACGAGAGAGGATGCTCACGATACGGGTTACTGATGATGAACATGCCCGGTTA
CTGGAACGTTGTGAGGGTAAACAACTGGCGGTATGGATGCGGCGGGACCAGAGAAAAATCACTCAGGGTC
AATGCCAGCGCTTCGTTAATACAGATGTAGGTGTTCCACAGGGTAGCCAGCAGCATCCTGCGATGCAGAT
CCGGAACATAATGGTGCAGGGCGCTGACTTCCGCGTTTCCAGACTTTACGAAACACGGAAACCGAAGACC
ATTCATGTTGTTGCTCAGGTCGCAGACGTTTTGCAGCAGCAGTCGCTTCACGTTCGCTCGCGTATCGGTG
ATTCATTCTGCTAACCAGTAAGGCAACCCCGCCAGCCTAGCCGGGTCCTCAACGACAGGAGCACGATCAT
GCTAGTCATGCCCCGCGCCCACCGGAAGGAGCTGACTGGGTTGAAGGCTCTCAAGGGCATCGGTCGAGAT
CCCGGTGCCTAATGAGTGAGCTAACTTACATTAATTGCGTTGCGCTCACTGCCCGCTTTCCAGTCGGGAA
ACCTGTCGTGCCAGCTGCATTAATGAATCGGCCAACGCGCGGGGAGAGGCGGTTTGCGTATTGGGCGCCA
GGGTGGTTTTTCTTTTCACCAGTGAGACGGGCAACAGCTGATTGCCCTTCACCGCCTGGCCCTGAGAGAG
TTGCAGCAAGCGGTCCACGCTGGTTTGCCCCAGCAGGCGAAAATCCTGTTTGATGGTGGTTAACGGCGGG
ATATAACATGAGCTGTCTTCGGTATCGTCGTATCCCACTACCGAGATGTCCGCACCAACGCGCAGCCCGG
ACTCGGTAATGGCGCGCATTGCGCCCAGCGCCATCTGATCGTTGGCAACCA
