>Addgene plasmid #79166 | pETDuet-T7-Ct-WspR | addgene partial sequence | sequence record 153956 | pBRrevBam 5'-GGTGATGTCGGCGATATAGG-3'
CGCCGGTGATGCCGGCCACGATGCGTCCGGCGTAGAGGATCGAGATCGATCTCGATCCCGCGAAATTAAT
ACGACTCACTATAGGGGAATTGTGAGCGGATAACAATTCCCCTCTAGAAATAATTTTGTTTAACTTTAAG
AAGGAGATATACCTATGCACAACCCTCATGAGAGCAAGACCGACCTGGGCGCCCCTCTGGACGGCGCGGT
CATGGTACTGCTTGTCGATGATCAGGCCATGATCGGAGAGGCTGTGCGTCGCTCACTGGCGAGCGAGGCG
GGCATCGACTTCCATTTCTGTTCCGATCCGCAGCAGGCGGTGGCGGTGGCCAACCAGATCAAGCCGACGG
TGATCCTCCAGGACCTGGTGATGCCCGGCGTCGACGGCCTCACGCTGCTCGCTGCCTACCGCGGCAACCC
GGCGACCCGCGACATCCCGATCATCGTCCTGTCGACCAAGGAAGAGCCGACGGTGAAGAGCGCGGCGTTC
GCCGCCGGCGCCAACGACTACCTGGTCAAGCTGCCGGACGCCATCGAGCTGGTGGCGCGGATCCGCTACC
ACTCGCGTTCGTACATCGCCCTGCAGCAACGCGACGAGGCCTATCGGGCGCTGCGCGAGAGCCAGCAGCA
GTTGCTGGAGACCAACCTGGTGCTGCAGCGGCTGATGAACTCCGACGGCCTGACCGGGCTCTCCAACCGT
CGTCACTTCGACGAATACCTGGAGATGGAGTGGCGCCGCTCGCTGCGCGAGCAGTCGCAACTGTCGCTGC
TGATGATCGACGTGGACTATTTCAAGAGCTACAACGACACCTTCGGCCACGTCGCCGGCGACGAGGCCCT
GCGCCAGGTCGCCGGGGCCATCCGCGAGGGCTGCAGTCGCTCCTCGGACCTGGCGGCTCGGTACGGCGGC
GAGGAGTTCGCCATGGTCCTCCCGGGCACCTCGCCGGGCGGCGCACGGTTGCTGGCGGAGAAGGTCCGGC
GCACGGTGGAGAGCCTGCAGATCAGCCACGACCAGCCACGCCC
