>Addgene plasmid #79166 | pETDuet-T7-Ct-WspR | addgene partial sequence | sequence record 155772 | T7term 5'-GCTAGTTATTGCTCAGCGG-3'
AGCTGCGCTAGTAGACGAGTCCATGTGCTGGCGTTCAAATTTCGCAGCAGCGGTTTCTTTACCAGACTCG
ACAAAAAACCCCTCAAGACCCGTTTAGAGGCCCCAAGGGGTTATGCTATGGCGCCCGAACAGGGACTTGA
ACCCTGGACCCGCGGCCGGATGTAACTAGTTACGGAGCTCACACTCTACTCAACAAATGGCAGCCTGGCG
ATCATAGCTTTAAAACATTGTTTTAAAACAGTAGACCCATGGCTTTGCGTCATCACCTTTCGGTGATTTT
GCCCTGTTTCATTGGACCCGTCCTTCACCATTTCATTCAGTTACATCCGGCCGCTGCTCTACCGACTGAG
CTATCCGGGCCCCTATAGTGAGTCGTATTAATTTCGCGGGATCGATTTCGATTATGCGGCCGTGTACAAT
ACGACTTTCTGTTCGACTTAAGCATCAGCCCGCCGGGGCCGGCGGCACCGGCTGTTCCATCAGGCCCACC
TGGTTGCGGCCATTGTTCTTGGCCTGGTAGAGCGCCTGGTCGGCCATCTCGATGAGAACCCGGAAGGTTT
GCCCGCCGCCGCCCGGCACCAGGGTGCTGACGCCGATGCTGACGGTCAGGTGCGAGCCCGGGCGTGGCTG
GTCGTGGCTGATCTGCAGGCTCTCCACCGTGCGCCGGACCTTCTCCGCCAGCAACCGTGCGCCGCCCGGC
GAGGTGCCCGGGAGGACCATGGCGAACTCCTCGCCGCCGTACCGAGCCGCCAGGTCCGAGGAGCGACTGC
AGCCCTCGCGGATGGCCCCGGCGACCTGGCGCAGGGCCTCGTCGCCGGCGACGTGGCCGAAGGTGTCGTT
GTAGCTCTTGAAATAGTCCACGTCGATCATCAGCAGCGACAGTTGCGACTGCTCGCGCAGCGAGCGGCGC
CACTCCATCTCCAGGTATTCGTCGAAGTGACGACGGTTGGAGAGCCCGGTCAGGCCGTCGGAGTTCATCA
GCCGCTGCAGCACCAGGTTGGTCTCCAGCAACTG
